>Addgene plasmid #100329 | pCMV_mEm_4GS_LF82_250 | addgene full sequence | sequence record 209488 | Addgene NGS Result
GAGTTCGAGCTTGCATGCCTGCAGGTCGTTACATAACTTACGGTAAATGGCCCGCCTGGCTGACCGCCCA
ACGACCCCCGCCCATTGACGTCAATAATGACGTATGTTCCCATAGTAACGCCAATAGGGACTTTCCATTG
ACGTCAATGGGTGGAGTATTTACGGTAAACTGCCCACTTGGCAGTACATCAAGTGTATCATATGCCAAGT
ACGCCCCCTATTGACGTCAATGACGGTAAATGGCCCGCCTGGCATTATGCCCAGTACATGACCTTATGGG
ACTTTCCTACTTGGCAGTACATCTACGTATTAGTCATCGCTATTACCATGGTGATGCGGTTTTGGCAGTA
CATCAATGGGCGTGGATAGCGGTTTGACTCACGGGGATTTCCAAGTCTCCACCCCATTGACGTCAATGGG
AGTTTGTTTTGGCACCAAAATCAACGGGACTTTCCAAAATGTCGTAACAACTCCGCCCCATTGACGCAAA
TGGGCGGTAGGCGTGTACGGTGGGAGGTCTATATAAGCAGAGCTCGTTTAGTGAACCGTCAGATCGCCTG
GAGACGCCATCCACGCTGTTTTGACCTCCATAGAAGACACCGGGACCGATCCAGCCTCCGGACTCTAGAG
GATCCGGTACTAGAGGAACTGAAAAACCAGAAAGTTAACTGGTAAGTTTAGTCTTTTTGTCTTTTATTTC
AGGTCCCGGATCCGGTGGTGGTGCAAATCAAAGAACTGCTCCTCAGTGGATGTTGCCTTTACTTCTAGGC
CTGTACGGAAGTGTTACTTCTGCTCTAAAAGCTGCGGAATTGTACCCGCGGGCCCACCATGGTGAGCAAG
GGCGAGGAGCTGTTCACCGGGGTGGTGCCCATCCTGGTCGAGCTGGACGGCGACGTAAACGGCCACAAGT
TCAGCGTGTCCGGCGAGGGCGAGGGCGATGCCACCTACGGCAAGCTGACCCTGAAGTTCATCTGCACCAC
CGGCAAGCTGCCCGTGCCCTGGCCCACCCTCGTGACCACCTTGACCTACGGCGTGCAGTGCTTCGCCCGC
TACCCCGACCACATGAAGCAGCACGACTTCTTCAAGTCCGCCATGCCCGAAGGCTACGTCCAGGAGCGCA
CCATCTTCTTCAAGGACGACGGCAACTACAAGACCCGCGCCGAGGTGAAGTTCGAGGGCGACACCCTGGT
GAACCGCATCGAGCTGAAGGGCATCGACTTCAAGGAGGACGGCAACATCCTGGGGCACAAGCTGGAGTAC
AACTACAACAGCCACAAGGTCTATATCACCGCCGACAAGCAGAAGAACGGCATCAAGGTGAACTTCAAGA
CCCGCCACAACATCGAGGACGGCAGCGTGCAGCTCGCCGACCACTACCAGCAGAACACCCCCATCGGCGA
CGGCCCCGTGCTGCTGCCCGACAACCACTACCTGAGCACCCAGTCCAAGCTGAGCAAAGACCCCAACGAG
AAGCGCGATCACATGGTCCTGCTGGAGTTCGTGACCGCCGCCGGGATCACTCTCGGCATGGACGAGCTGT
ACAAGCGAATTGGTGGAGGGGGCGGTTCCGGTGGCGGAGGTTCCCGAATTCGTCGACGGAGATCTGATAT
GATCAGACAGTTACATTATCTTGGGCTACTACTGCCTCTCTTCACAACTTCATCATGGGCTGCGGAGCAA
AATTCATCTGTCCATATCGCCCCCGCCGGAAGCCACACTGCAGTGTATGGCTCGGCGGAGAATTTTATCG
GTCGTGTCCGGGTTGATCCGCTGTTCAACGCTGACAACGACATCCGTGTTTCCGCGGCTTATGTCACCTT
TGAACCTGGTGCCCGCTCCGCCTGGCATACGCATCCAGCAGGTCAGCGACTGATTGTGACCTCTGGTGTT
GGACTCACCCAACAAGAAGGCAAGCCGGTGCAGGTGATCCGTGCTGGCGATGTTATCTCTTGTCCGGCGG
ACGTTAAACACTGGCATGGGGCGGCCCCCGGTAGTGCGATGACACATCTGGCAATAACCGGCATGGTGGA
TGGCAAAAGCGTTAACTGGAAGGAGTTAGTGACAGATGAACAATACCACGCCCATTGAATCGGTACCCTC
GAGAAGCTTGCGGCCGCGGGGATCCAGACATGATAAGATACATTGATGAGTTTGGACAAACCACAACTAG
AATGCAGTGAAAAAAATGCTTTATTTGTGAAATTTGTGATGCTATTGCTTTATTTGTAACCATTATAAGC
TGCAATAAACAAGTTAACAACAACAATTGCATTCATTTTATGTTTCAGGTTCAGGGGGAGGTGTGGGAGG
TTTTTTCGGATCCTCTAGAGTCGATCTGCAGGCATGCTAGCTTGGCGTAATCATGGTCATAGCTGTTTCC
TGTGTGAAATTGTTATCCGCTCACAATTCCACACAACATACGAGCCGGAAGCATAAAGTGTAAAGCCTGG
GGTGCCTAATGAGTGAGCTAACTCACATTAATTGCGTTGCGCTCACTGCCCGCTTTCCAGTCGGGAAACC
TGTCGTGCCAGCTGCATTAATGAATCGGCCAACGCGCGGGGAGAGGCGGTTTGCGTATTGGGCGCTCTTC
CGCTTCCTCGCTCACTGACTCGCTGCGCTCGGTCGTTCGGCTGCGGCGAGCGGTATCAGCTCACTCAAAG
GCGGTAATACGGTTATCCACAGAATCAGGGGATAACGCAGGAAAGAACATGTGAGCAAAAGGCCAGCAAA
AGGCCAGGAACCGTAAAAAGGCCGCGTTGCTGGCGTTTTTCCATAGGCTCCGCCCCCCTGACGAGCATCA
CAAAAATCGACGCTCAAGTCAGAGGTGGCGAAACCCGACAGGACTATAAAGATACCAGGCGTTTCCCCCT
GGAAGCTCCCTCGTGCGCTCTCCTGTTCCGACCCTGCCGCTTACCGGATACCTGTCCGCCTTTCTCCCTT
CGGGAAGCGTGGCGCTTTCTCATAGCTCACGCTGTAGGTATCTCAGTTCGGTGTAGGTCGTTCGCTCCAA
GCTGGGCTGTGTGCACGAACCCCCCGTTCAGCCCGACCGCTGCGCCTTATCCGGTAACTATCGTCTTGAG
TCCAACCCGGTAAGACACGACTTATCGCCACTGGCAGCAGCCACTGGTAACAGGATTAGCAGAGCGAGGT
ATGTAGGCGGTGCTACAGAGTTCTTGAAGTGGTGGCCTAACTACGGCTACACTAGAAGAACAGTATTTGG
TATCTGCGCTCTGCTGAAGCCAGTTACCTTCGGAAAAAGAGTTGGTAGCTCTTGATCCGGCAAACAAACC
ACCGCTGGTAGCGGTGGTTTTTTTGTTTGCAAGCAGCAGATTACGCGCAGAAAAAAAGGATCTCAAGAAG
ATCCTTTGATCTTTTCTACGGGGTCTGACGCTCAGTGGAACGAAAACTCACGTTAAGGGATTTTGGTCAT
GAGATTATCAAAAAGGATCTTCACCTAGATCCTTTTAAATTAAAAATGAAGTTTTAAATCAATCTAAAGT
ATATATGAGTAAACTTGGTCTGACAGTTACCAATGCTTAATCAGTGAGGCACCTATCTCAGCGATCTGTC
TATTTCGTTCATCCATAGTTGCCTGACTCCCCGTCGTGTAGATAACTACGATACGGGAGGGCTTACCATC
TGGCCCCAGTGCTGCAATGATACCGCGAGACCCACGCTCACCGGCTCCAGATTTATCAGCAATAAACCAG
CCAGCCGGAAGGGCCGAGCGCAGAAGTGGTCCTGCAACTTTATCCGCCTCCATCCAGTCTATTAATTGTT
GCCGGGAAGCTAGAGTAAGTAGTTCGCCAGTTAATAGTTTGCGCAACGTTGTTGCCATTGCTACAGGCAT
CGTGGTGTCACGCTCGTCGTTTGGTATGGCTTCATTCAGCTCCGGTTCCCAACGATCAAGGCGAGTTACA
TGATCCCCCATGTTGTGCAAAAAAGCGGTTAGCTCCTTCGGTCCTCCGATCGTTGTCAGAAGTAAGTTGG
CCGCAGTGTTATCACTCATGGTTATGGCAGCACTGCATAATTCTCTTACTGTCATGCCATCCGTAAGATG
CTTTTCTGTGACTGGTGAGTACTCAACCAAGTCATTCTGAGAATAGTGTATGCGGCGACCGAGTTGCTCT
TGCCCGGCGTCAATACGGGATAATACCGCGCCACATAGCAGAACTTTAAAAGTGCTCATCATTGGAAAAC
GTTCTTCGGGGCGAAAACTCTCAAGGATCTTACCGCTGTTGAGATCCAGTTCGATGTAACCCACTCGTGC
ACCCAACTGATCTTCAGCATCTTTTACTTTCACCAGCGTTTCTGGGTGAGCAAAAACAGGAAGGCAAAAT
GCCGCAAAAAAGGGAATAAGGGCGACACGGAAATGTTGAATACTCATACTCTTCCTTTTTCAATATTATT
GAAGCATTTATCAGGGTTATTGTCTCATGAGCGGATACATATTTGAATGTATTTAGAAAAATAAACAAAT
AGGGGTTCCGCGCACATTTCCCCGAAAAGTGCCACCTGACGTCTAAGAAACCATTATTATCATGACATTA
ACCTATAAAAATAGGCGTATCACGAGGCCCTTTCGTCTCGCGCGTTTCGGTGATGACGGTGAAAACCTCT
GACACATGCAGCTCCCGGAGACGGTCACAGCTTGTCTGTAAGCGGATGCCGGGAGCAGACAAGCCCGTCA
GGGCGCGTCAGCGGGTGTTGGCGGGTGTCGGGGCTGGCTTAACTATGCGGCATCAGAGCAGATTGTACTG
AGAGTGCACCATATGCGGTGTGAAATACCGCACAGATGCGTAAGGAGAAAATACCGCATCAGGCGCCATT
CGCCATTCAGGCTGCGCAACTGTTGGGAAGGGCGATCGGTGCGGGCCTCTTCGCTATTACGCCAGCTGGC
GAAAGGGGGATGTGCTGCAAGGCGATTAAGTTGGGTAACGCCAGGGTTTTCCCAGTCACGACGTTGTAAA
ACGACGGCCAGT
Features (pLannotate 1.2.2; 16 found; start..end, strand, type, name):
      8..28      -  misc_feature   MCS (fragment): pUC18/19 multiple cloning site
     27..330     +  enhancer       CMV enhancer: human cytomegalovirus immediate early enhancer
    331..534     +  promoter       CMV promoter: human cytomegalovirus (CMV) immediate early promoter
    672..768     +  intron         SV40 intron: modified SV40 intron with splice donor and acceptor sites
    829..1545    +  CDS            mEmerald: mEmerald is a basic (constitutively fluorescent) green fluorescent protein published in 1998, derived from Aequorea victoria. It is reported to be a very rapidly-maturing monomer with moderate acid sensitivity.
   2121..2255    -  polyA_signal   SV40 poly(A) signal: SV40 polyadenylation signal
   2390..2406    -  protein_bind   lac operator: The lac repressor binds to the lac operator to inhibit transcription in E. coli. This inhibition can be relieved by adding lactose or isopropyl-β-D-thiogalactopyranoside (IPTG). lac repressor encoded by lacI
   2414..2444    -  promoter       lac promoter: promoter for the E. coli lac operon
   2459..2480    -  protein_bind   CAP binding site: CAP binding activates transcription in the presence of cAMP. E. coli catabolite activator protein
   2493..2585    -  CDS            lacI (fragment): lac repressor; lacI; The lac repressor binds to the lac operator to inhibit transcription in E. coli. This inhibition can be relieved by adding lactose or isopropyl-β-D-thiogalactopyranoside (IPTG).
   2768..3356    -  rep_origin     ori: high-copy-number ColE1/pMB1/pBR322/pUC origin of replication
   3527..4387    -  CDS            AmpR: β-lactamase; bla; confers resistance to ampicillin, carbenicillin, and related antibiotics
   4388..4492    -  promoter       AmpR promoter: bla
   4587..4622    +  CDS            rop (fragment): Rop protein, which maintains plasmids at low copy number; rop
   4724..4823    +  misc_feature   bom (fragment): basis of mobility region from pBR322
   4829..2       -  CDS            lacZα (fragment) (across the origin): LacZα fragment of β-galactosidase; lacZ fragment
