[The description below was written by a language model from this plasmid's Addgene catalogue record and pLannotate feature annotations shown in this document.]
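Description:
pCMV_mEm_4GS_LF82_250 is a mammalian expression plasmid of about 5 kb, built on a pCMV backbone, that produces an Escherichia coli LF82 open reading frame (LF82_250, roughly 480 bp) as a fusion to the green fluorescent protein mEmerald. It is maintained in E. coli through a high-copy ColE1/pUC-type origin and selected with ampicillin via the β-lactamase gene and its native promoter. No mammalian selection marker is annotated, which is consistent with transient transfection use. The remaining backbone annotations (lac promoter and operator, CAP site, and fragments of lacI, lacZα, rop and bom) are remnants of the pUC/pBR322 cloning-vector lineage and have no evident role in the expression cassette.

The expression unit runs from the human cytomegalovirus immediate-early enhancer and promoter through a modified SV40 intron, which provides splice sites that generally improve mRNA processing and expression, into the mEmerald coding sequence and on to an SV40 polyadenylation signal. The bacterial insert is not itself annotated in the feature table, but the unannotated interval between mEmerald and the poly(A) signal matches its expected position, in agreement with the record that the tag is N-terminal and backbone-encoded. The "4GS" in the name suggests a glycine-serine linker between the fluorescent protein and the bacterial protein, although the record does not describe it explicitly. The insert was introduced by ligation-independent cloning. The construct belongs to a collection used to express candidate bacterial effector proteins in HeLa cells for an imaging-based, multi-phenotype screen, where the mEmerald tag reports expression and subcellular localisation of the bacterial protein.
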