Addgene plasmid #100329: pCMV_mEm_4GS_LF82_250
Purpose: Mammalian expression of E. coli LF82_250 CDS fused to mEmerald
Depositing lab: Alan Huett. Depositing organization: University of Nottingham. Publication: A multi-phenotypic imaging screen to identify bacterial effectors by exogenous expression in a HeLa cell line. Collins A, Huett A. Sci Data. 2018 May 15;5:180081. doi: 10.1038/sdata.2018.81. PubMed 29762554.
Backbone
  Vector backbone: pCMV
  Backbone size w/o insert (bp): 4502
  Vector type: Mammalian Expression
Growth in bacteria
  Bacterial resistance: Ampicillin, 100 μg/mL
  Growth temperature: 37°C
  Growth strain: XL1 Blue
  Copy number: High Copy
Gene/Insert
  Gene/Insert name: LF82_250
  Insert size (bp): 480
  Promoter: CMV
  Tag / fusion protein: mEmerald (N terminal on backbone)
  Cloning method: Ligation Independent Cloning
  Sequencing primers: 5′ ACTTCTGCTCTAAAAGCTGCGG; 3′ CACTGCATTCTAGTTGTGGTTTGTC
Terms and licenses: Academic/Nonprofit Terms; Industry Terms: Not Available to Industry
How to cite: pCMV_mEm_4GS_LF82_250 was a gift from Alan Huett (Addgene plasmid # 100329 ; http://n2t.net/addgene:100329 ; RRID:Addgene_100329)
